Addgene plasmid #12600: pcDNA3-EGFP-Cdc42(Q61L)
Depositing lab: Klaus Hahn. Publication: Activation of endogenous Cdc42 visualized in living cells. Nalbant P, Hodgson L, Kraynov V, Toutchkine A, Hahn KM. Science. 2004 Sep 10. 305(5690):1615-9. 10.1126/science.1100367 PubMed 15361624.
Backbone
  Vector backbone: pcDNA3
  Backbone manufacturer: Invitrogen
  Backbone size w/o insert (bp): 5500
  Vector type: Mammalian Expression
Growth in bacteria
  Bacterial resistance: Ampicillin, 100 μg/mL
  Growth temperature: 37°C
  Growth strain: DH5alpha
  Copy number: High Copy
Gene/Insert
  Gene/Insert name: EGFP-Cdc42 (Q61L) (alt name: Cdc42 Constitutively Active)
  Species: H. sapiens (human)
  Insert size (bp): 1300
  Mutation: Q61L
  Entrez Gene: CDC42 (a.k.a. CDC42Hs, G25K, TKS)
  Tag / fusion protein: EGFP (N terminal on insert)
  Cloning method: Restriction Enzyme; 5′ cloning site HindIII (not destroyed); 3′ cloning site XhoI (not destroyed)
  Sequencing primers: 5′ EGFP-C; 3′ BGH-rev
Terms and licenses: Academic/Nonprofit Terms; Industry Terms: Not Available to Industry
Depositor comments: Protocols for production and use of Hahn lab biosensors and photactivatable proteins can be found on their web page, at the URL below. If you have suggestions for the protocols or have any questions, please feel free to contact the Hahn lab. Good luck with your experiments! Hahn lab biosensor protocol: http://www.hahnlab.com/tools/index.html
How to cite: pcDNA3-EGFP-Cdc42(Q61L) was a gift from Klaus Hahn (Addgene plasmid # 12600 ; http://n2t.net/addgene:12600 ; RRID:Addgene_12600)
