[The description below was written by a language model from this plasmid's Addgene catalogue record.]
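Description:
pcDNA3-EGFP-Cdc42(Q61L) is a mammalian expression plasmid built on the Invitrogen pcDNA3 backbone (about 5.5 kb without insert). It is propagated in E. coli as a high-copy plasmid under ampicillin selection. No feature table accompanies the record, so individual backbone elements are not itemised. pcDNA3 is a standard vector that normally drives inserts from the CMV immediate-early promoter, terminates them with a bovine growth hormone polyadenylation signal, and carries a neomycin resistance cassette for selection in mammalian cells. The use of a BGH reverse sequencing primer is consistent with that arrangement.

The insert of roughly 1.3 kb was cloned between HindIII and XhoI sites, both of which are retained. It encodes human Cdc42 fused at its N-terminus to EGFP. Cdc42 is a Rho-family small GTPase that regulates actin organisation, cell polarity and filopodium formation. The Q61L substitution is recorded as the constitutively active form. This class of mutation impairs GTP hydrolysis, leaving the protein locked in its GTP-bound, signalling-competent state. Placing EGFP at the N-terminus leaves the C-terminus of the GTPase free, which is where the lipid modification needed for membrane association normally occurs, and it allows the fusion to be followed by fluorescence microscopy in living cells.

The plasmid comes from work on visualising activation of endogenous Cdc42 in living cells with biosensors. In that context an EGFP-tagged, constitutively active Cdc42 is typically useful as a positive control or reference for the activated state, and for examining the localisation and cellular effects of active Cdc42 after transfection. The record does not spell out its exact experimental role.
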