>Addgene plasmid #12600 | pcDNA3-EGFP-Cdc42(Q61L) | addgene partial sequence | sequence record 37186 | EGFP-C 5'-CATGGTCCTGCTGGAGTTCGTG-3'
CAGGACGAGCTGTCAGGAATTC
[552 nt withheld, positions 23-574]
AGCCGCAGGTGTGTGCTGCTATGACTCGAGCATGCATCTAGAGGGCCCTATTCTATAGTGTCACCTAAAT
GCTAGAGCTCGCTGATCAGCCTCGACTGTGCCTTCTAGTTGCCAGCCATCTGTTGTTTGCCCCTCCCCCG
TGCCTTCCTTGACCCTGGAAGGTGCCACTCCCACTGTCCTTTCCTAATAAAATGAGGAAATTGCATCGCA
TTGTCTGAGTAGGTGTCATTCTATTCTGGGGGGGTGGGGTGGGGCAGGACAGCAAG
